>Addgene plasmid #211092 | pNLF1-C_EIF4A2:1-407 | addgene full sequence | sequence record 425970 | Addgene NGS Result
TCAATATTGGCCATTAGCCATATTATTCATTGGTTATATAGCATAAATCAATATTGGCTATTGGCCATTG
CATACGTTGTATCTATATCATAATATGTACATTTATATTGGCTCATGTCCAATATGACCGCCATGTTGGC
ATTGATTATTGACTAGTTATTAATAGTAATCAATTACGGGGTCATTAGTTCATAGCCCATATATGGAGTT
CCGCGTTACATAACTTACGGTAAATGGCCCGCCTGGCTGACCGCCCAACGACCCCCGCCCATTGACGTCA
ATAATGACGTATGTTCCCATAGTAACGCCAATAGGGACTTTCCATTGACGTCAATGGGTGGAGTATTTAC
GGTAAACTGCCCACTTGGCAGTACATCAAGTGTATCATATGCCAAGTCCGCCCCCTATTGACGTCAATGA
CGGTAAATGGCCCGCCTGGCATTATGCCCAGTACATGACCTTACGGGACTTTCCTACTTGGCAGTACATC
TACGTATTAGTCATCGCTATTACCATGGTGATGCGGTTTTGGCAGTACACCAATGGGCGTGGATAGCGGT
TTGACTCACGGGGATTTCCAAGTCTCCACCCCATTGACGTCAATGGGAGTTTGTTTTGGCACCAAAATCA
ACGGGACTTTCCAAAATGTCGTAATAACCCCGCCCCGTTGACGCAAATGGGCGGTAGGCGTGTACGGTGG
GAGGTCTATATAAGCAGAGCTGGTTTAGTGAACCGTCAGATCACTAGAAGCTTTATTGCGGTAGTTTATC
ACAGTTAAATTGCTAACGCAGTCAGTGCTTCTGACACAACAGTCTCGAACTTAAGCTGCAGAAGTTGGTC
GTGAGGCACTGGGCAGGTAAGTATCAAGGTTACAAGACAGGTTTAAGGAGACCAATAGAAACTGGGCTTG
TCGAGACAGAGAAGACTCTTGCGTTTCTGATAGGCACCTATTGGTCTTACTGACATCCACTTTGCCTTTC
TCTCCACAGGTGTCCACTCCCAGTTCAATTACAGCTCTTAAGGCTAGAGTATTAATACGACTCACTATAG
GGCTAGCAAAGCGATCGCTTCCGAATTCGCCACCATGTCTGGTGGCTCCGCGGATTATAACAGAGAACAT
GGCGGCCCAGAGGGAATGGACCCCGATGGTGTCATCGAGAGCAACTGGAATGAGATTGTTGATAACTTTG
ATGATATGAATTTAAAGGAGTCTCTCCTTCGTGGCATCTATGCTTACGGTTTTGAGAAGCCTTCCGCTAT
TCAGCAGAGAGCTATTATTCCCTGTATTAAAGGGTATGATGTGATTGCTCAAGCTCAGTCAGGTACTGGC
AAGACAGCCACATTTGCTATTTCCATCCTGCAACAGTTGGAGATTGAGTTCAAGGAGACCCAAGCACTAG
TATTGGCCCCCACCAGAGAACTGGCTCAACAGATCCAAAAGGTAATTCTGGCACTTGGAGACTATATGGG
AGCCACTTGTCATGCCTGCATTGGTGGAACAAATGTTCGAAATGAAATGCAAAAACTGCAGGCTGAAGCA
CCACATATTGTTGTTGGTACACCCGGGAGAGTGTTTGATATGTTAAACAGAAGATACCTTTCTCCAAAAT
GGATCAAAATGTTTGTTTTGGATGAAGCAGATGAAATGTTGAGCCGTGGTTTTAAGGATCAAATCTATGA
GATTTTCCAAAAACTAAACACAAGTATTCAGGTTGTGTTGCTTTCTGCCACAATGCCAACTGATGTGTTG
GAAGTGACCAAAAAATTCATGAGAGATCCAATTCGAATTCTGGTGAAAAAGGAAGAATTGACCCTTGAAG
GAATCAAACAGTTTTATATTAATGTTGAGAGAGAGGAATGGAAGTTGGATACACTTTGTGACTTGTACGA
GACACTGACCATTACACAGGCTGTTATTTTTCTCAATACGAGGCGCAAGGTGGACTGGCTGACTGAGAAG
ATGCATGCCAGAGACTTCACAGTTTCTGCTCTGCATGGTGACATGGACCAGAAGGAGAGAGATGTTATCA
TGAGGGAATTCCGGTCAGGGTCAAGTCGTGTTCTGATCACTACTGACTTGTTGGCTCGCGGGATTGATGT
GCAACAAGTGTCTTTGGTTATAAATTATGATCTACCTACCAATCGTGAAAACTATATTCACAGAATTGGC
AGAGGGGGTCGATTTGGGAGGAAAGGTGTGGCTATAAACTTTGTTACTGAAGAAGACAAGAGGATTCTTC
GTGACATTGAGACTTTCTACAATACTACAGTGGAGGAGATGCCCATGAATGTGGCTGACCTTATTTCTAG
ATTTGGGCCCAATTCCTGCAGGCGAGCTCTCGGCTCGAGCGGCGTCTTCACACTCGAAGATTTCGTTGGG
GACTGGCGACAGACAGCCGGCTACAACCTGGACCAAGTCCTTGAACAGGGAGGTGTGTCCAGTTTGTTTC
AGAATCTCGGGGTGTCCGTAACTCCGATCCAAAGGATTGTCCTGAGCGGTGAAAATGGGCTGAAGATCGA
CATCCATGTCATCATCCCGTATGAAGGTCTGAGCGGCGACCAAATGGGCCAGATCGAAAAAATTTTTAAG
GTGGTGTACCCTGTGGATGATCATCACTTTAAGGTGATCCTGCACTATGGCACACTGGTAATCGACGGGG
TTACGCCGAACATGATCGACTATTTCGGACGGCCGTATGAAGGCATCGCCGTGTTCGACGGCAAAAAGAT
CACTGTAACAGGGACCCTGTGGAACGGCAACAAAATTATCGACGAGCGCCTGATCAACCCCGACGGCTCC
CTGCTGTTCCGAGTAACCATCAACGGAGTGACCGGCTGGCGGCTGTGCGAACGCATTCTGGCGTAAGGCC
GCGACTCTAGGGCATGCAAGCTGATCCGGCTGCTAACAAAGCCCGAAAGGAAGCTGAGTTGGCTGCTGCC
ACCGCTGAGCAATAACTAGCATAACCCCTTGGGGCGGCCGCTTCGAGCAGACATGATAAGATACATTGAT
GAGTTTGGACAAACCACAACTAGAATGCAGTGAAAAAAATGCTTTATTTGTGAAATTTGTGATGCTATTG
CTTTATTTGTAACCATTATAAGCTGCAATAAACAAGTTAACAACAACAATTGCATTCATTTTATGTTTCA
GGTTCAGGGGGAGATGTGGGAGGTTTTTTTAAGCAAGTAAAACCTCTACAAATGTGGTAAAATCGAATTT
TAACAAAATATTAACGCTTACAATTTCCTGATGCGGTATTTTCTCCTTACGCATCTGTGCGGTATTTCAC
ACCGCATACGCGGATCTGCGCAGCACCATGGCCTGAAATAACCTCTGAAAGAGGAACTTGGTTAGGTACC
TTCTGAGGCGGAAAGAACCAGCTGTGGAATGTGTGTCAGTTAGGGTGTGGAAAGTCCCCAGGCTCCCCAG
CAGGCAGAAGTATGCAAAGCATGCATCTCAATTAGTCAGCAACCAGGTGTGGAAAGTCCCCAGGCTCCCC
AGCAGGCAGAAGTATGCAAAGCATGCATCTCAATTAGTCAGCAACCATAGTCCCGCCCCTAACTCCGCCC
ATCCCGCCCCTAACTCCGCCCAGTTCCGCCCATTCTCCGCCCCATGGCTGACTAATTTTTTTTATTTATG
CAGAGGCCGAGGCCGCCTCGGCCTCTGAGCTATTCCAGAAGTAGTGAGGAGGCTTTTTTGGAGGCCTAGG
CTTTTGCAAAAAGCTCGATTCTTCTGACACTAGCGCCACCATGAAGAAGCCCGAACTCACCGCTACCAGC
GTTGAAAAATTTCTCATCGAGAAGTTCGACAGTGTGAGCGACCTGATGCAGTTGTCGGAGGGCGAAGAGA
GCCGAGCCTTCAGCTTCGATGTCGGCGGACGCGGCTATGTACTGCGGGTGAATAGCTGCGCTGATGGCTT
CTACAAAGACCGCTACGTGTACCGCCACTTCGCCAGCGCTGCACTACCCATCCCCGAAGTGTTGGACATC
GGCGAGTTCAGCGAGAGCCTGACATACTGCATCAGTAGACGCGCCCAAGGCGTTACTCTCCAAGACCTCC
CCGAAACAGAGCTGCCTGCTGTGTTACAGCCTGTCGCCGAAGCTATGGATGCTATTGCCGCCGCCGACCT
CAGTCAAACCAGCGGCTTCGGCCCATTCGGGCCCCAAGGCATCGGCCAGTACACAACCTGGCGGGATTTC
ATTTGCGCCATTGCTGATCCCCATGTCTACCACTGGCAGACCGTGATGGACGACACCGTGTCCGCCAGCG
TAGCTCAAGCCCTGGACGAACTGATGCTGTGGGCCGAAGACTGTCCCGAGGTGCGCCACCTCGTCCATGC
CGACTTCGGCAGCAACAACGTCCTGACCGACAACGGCCGCATCACCGCCGTAATCGACTGGTCCGAAGCT
ATGTTCGGGGACAGTCAGTACGAGGTGGCCAACATCTTCTTCTGGCGGCCCTGGCTGGCTTGCATGGAGC
AGCAGACTCGCTACTTCGAGCGCCGGCATCCCGAGCTGGCCGGCAGCCCTCGTCTGCGAGCCTACATGCT
GCGCATCGGCCTGGATCAGCTCTACCAGAGCCTCGTGGACGGCAACTTCGACGATGCTGCCTGGGCTCAA
GGCCGCTGCGATGCCATCGTCCGCAGCGGGGCCGGCACCGTCGGTCGCACACAAATCGCTCGCCGGAGCG
CAGCCGTATGGACCGACGGCTGCGTCGAGGTGCTGGCCGACAGCGGCAACCGCCGGCCCAGTACACGACC
GCGCGCTAAGGAGGTAGGTCGAGTTTAGACTCTAGCCATCACGATGGCCGCAATAAAATATCTTTATTTT
CATTACATCTGTGTGTTGGTTTTTTGTGTGAATCGATAGCGATAAGGATCCTCTTTGCGCTTGCGTTTTC
CCTTGTCCAGATAGCCCAGTAGCTGACATTCATCCGGGGTCAGCACCGTTTCTGCGGACTGGCTTTCTAC
GTAATGGTTTCTTAGACGTCAGGTGGCACTTTTCGGGGAAATGTGCGCGGAACCCCTATTTGTTTATTTT
TCTAAATACATTCAAATATGTATCCGCTCATGAGACAATAACCCTGATAAATGCTTCAATAATATTGAAA
AAGGAAGAGTATGAGTATTCAACATTTCCGTGTCGCCCTTATTCCCTTTTTTGCGGCATTTTGCCTTCCT
GTTTTTGCTCACCCAGAAACGCTGGTGAAAGTAAAAGATGCTGAAGATCAGTTGGGTGCACGAGTGGGTT
ACATCGAACTGGATCTCAACAGCGGTAAGATCCTTGAGAGTTTTCGCCCCGAAGAACGTTTTCCAATGAT
GAGCACTTTCAAAGTTCTGCTATGTGGCGCGGTATTATCCCGTATTGACGCCGGGCAAGAGCAACTCGGT
CGCCGCATACACTATTCTCAGAATGACTTGGTTGAGTACTCACCAGTCACAGAAAAGCATCTTACGGATG
GCATGACAGTAAGAGAATTATGCAGTGCTGCCATAACCATGAGTGATAACACTGCGGCCAACTTACTTCT
GACAACTATCGGAGGACCGAAGGAGCTAACCGCTTTTTTGCACAACATGGGGGATCATGTAACTCGCCTT
GATCGTTGGGAACCGGAGCTGAATGAAGCCATACCAAACGACGAGCGTGACACCACGATGCCTGTAGCAA
TGGCAACAACGTTGCGCAAACTATTAACTGGCGAACTACTTACTCTAGCTTCCCGGCAACAATTAATAGA
CTGGATGGAGGCGGATAAAGTTGCAGGACCACTTCTGCGCTCGGCCCTTCCGGCTGGCTGGTTTATTGCT
GATAAATCTGGAGCCGGTGAGCGTGGGTCTCGCGGTATCATTGCAGCACTGGGGCCAGATGGTAAGCCCT
CCCGTATCGTAGTTATCTACACGACGGGGAGTCAGGCAACTATGGATGAACGAAATAGACAGATCGCTGA
GATAGGTGCCTCACTGATTAAGCATTGGTAATTCGAAATGACCGACCAAGCGACGCCCAACCGGTATCAG
CTCACTCAAAGGCGGTAATACGGTTATCCACAGAATCAGGGGATAACGCAGGAAAGAACATGTGAGCAAA
AGGCCAGCAAAAGGCCAGGAACCGTAAAAAGGCCGCGTTGCTGGCGTTTTTCCATAGGCTCCGCCCCCCT
GACGAGCATCACAAAAATCGACGCTCAAGTCAGAGGTGGCGAAACCCGACAGGACTATAAAGATACCAGG
CGTTTCCCCCTGGAAGCTCCCTCGTGCGCTCTCCTGTTCCGACCCTGCCGCTTACCGGATACCTGTCCGC
CTTTCTCCCTTCGGGAAGCGTGGCGCTTTCTCATAGCTCACGCTGTAGGTATCTCAGTTCGGTGTAGGTC
GTTCGCTCCAAGCTGGGCTGTGTGCACGAACCCCCCGTTCAGCCCGACCGCTGCGCCTTATCCGGTAACT
ATCGTCTTGAGTCCAACCCGGTAAGACACGACTTATCGCCACTGGCAGCAGCCACTGGTAACAGGATTAG
CAGAGCGAGGTATGTAGGCGGTGCTACAGAGTTCTTGAAGTGGTGGCCTAACTACGGCTACACTAGAAGG
ACAGTATTTGGTATCTGCGCTCTGCTGAAGCCAGTTACCTTCGGAAAAAGAGTTGGTAGCTCTTGATCCG
GCAAACAAACCACCGCTGGTAGCGGTGGTTTTTTTGTTTGCAAGCAGCAGATTACGCGCAGAAAAAAAGG
ATTTCAAGAAGATCCTTTGATCTTTTCTACGGGGTCTGACGCTCAGTGGAACGAAAACTCACGTTAAGGG
ATTTTGGTCATGAGATTATCAAAAAGGATCTTCACCTAGATCCTTTTATAGTCCGGAAATACAGGAACGC
ACGCTGGATGGCCCTTCGCTGGGATGGTGAAACCATGAAAAATGGCAGCTTCAGTGGATTAAGTGGGGGT
AATGTGGCCTGTACCCTCTGGTTGCATAGGTATTCATACGGTTAAAATTTATCAGGCGCGATTGCGGCAG
TTTTTCGGGTGGTTTGTTGCCATTTTTACCTGTCTGCTGCCGTGATCGCGCTGAACGCGTTTTAGCGGTG
CGTACAATTAAGGGATTATGGTAAATCCACTTACTGTCTGCCCTCGTAGCCATCGAGATAAACCGCAGTA
CTCCGGCCACGATGCGTCCGGCGTAGAGGATCGAGATCT
Features (pLannotate 1.2.2; 20 found; start..end, strand, type, name):
    140..517     +  enhancer       CMV enhancer: human cytomegalovirus immediate early enhancer
    519..718     +  promoter       CMV promoter: human cytomegalovirus (CMV) immediate early promoter
    857..989     +  intron         chimeric intron: chimera between introns from human β-globin and immunoglobulin heavy chain genes
   1033..1051    +  promoter       T7 promoter: promoter for bacteriophage T7 RNA polymerase
   1085..2305    +  CDS            EIF4A2: IF4A2_HUMAN - Also known as DDX2B, EIF4F. Experimental evidence at protein level: Swiss-Prot protein existence level 1. ATP-dependent RNA helicase which is a subunit of the eIF4F complex involved in cap recognition and is required for mRNA binding to ribosome. In the current model of translation initiation, eIF4A unwinds RNA secondary structures in the 5'-UTR of mRNAs which is necessary to allow efficient binding of the small ribosomal subunit, and subsequent scanning for the initiator codon. From Homo sapiens (Human).
   2354..2866    +  CDS            Nluc: NanoLuc® luciferase human codon-optimized
   2899..2948    +  CDS            SET1 (fragment): solubility-enhancement tag derived from T7 phage gene 10B
   2956..2975    +  terminator     T7 terminator (fragment): transcription terminator for bacteriophage T7 RNA polymerase
   2997..3118    -  polyA_signal   SV40 poly(A) signal: SV40 polyadenylation signal
   3141..3209    -  CDS            large T antigen (fragment): large T antigen from SV40 (simian virus 40)
   3214..3246    +  rep_origin     M13 ori (fragment): M13 bacteriophage origin of replication; arrow indicates direction of (+) strand synthesis
   3247..3298    -  misc_feature   bom (fragment): basis of mobility region from pBR322
   3363..3720    +  promoter       SV40 promoter: SV40 enhancer and early promoter
   3751..4773    +  CDS            hph: KHYB_ECOLX - Experimental evidence at protein level: Swiss-Prot protein existence level 1. The aminoglycoside phosphotransferases achieve inactivation of their antibiotic substrates by phosphorylation. Only phosphorylates hygromycin and closely related compounds such as demethyl analogs and destomycin. From Escherichia coli.
   4812..4860    +  polyA_signal   poly(A) signal: synthetic polyadenylation signal
   4881..4973    -  CDS            tnpA (fragment): TN5P_ECOLX - Also known as tnp. Experimental evidence at protein level: Swiss-Prot protein existence level 1. Mediates transposition of transposon Tn5 by a 'cut and paste' mechanism. First, the monomeric transposase binds the 19 bp inverted DNA repeats flanking the transposon. Then, dimerization of the DNA- bound transposase creates a synaptic DNA complex. After nicking of the first DNA strand, excision of the transposon proceeds through a series of intermediates. The transposase then mediates the insertion of the transposon at a new site by strand transfer. The activity of the wild- type tran
   5016..5120    +  promoter       AmpR promoter: bla
   5121..5981    +  CDS            AmpR: β-lactamase; bla; confers resistance to ampicillin, carbenicillin, and related antibiotics
   6139..6727    -  rep_origin     ori: high-copy-number ColE1/pMB1/pBR322/pUC origin of replication
   6843..7126    +  misc_feature   cer region: ColE1-derived recombination site that helps to maintain plasmids as monomers
