[The description below was written by a language model from this plasmid's Addgene catalogue record and pLannotate feature annotations shown in this document.]
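Description:
pNLF1-C_EIF4A2:1-407 is a mammalian expression plasmid of about 7.2 kb built on the Promega pNLF1-C backbone, which is designed to append NanoLuc luciferase to the C terminus of a protein of interest. It is propagated in E. coli as a high-copy plasmid through a ColE1/pUC-type origin and selected with ampicillin via the β-lactamase gene. A ColE1-derived cer region is also annotated, a site that helps keep the plasmid in monomeric form. For selection in mammalian cells, the backbone carries a hygromycin phosphotransferase (hph) cassette driven by the SV40 enhancer/early promoter and ended by a synthetic poly(A) signal.

The payload is wild-type, full-length human EIF4A2 (residues M1 to I407, 1,221 bp), the ATP-dependent RNA helicase subunit of the eIF4F translation initiation complex. The coding sequence derives from a Mammalian Gene Collection clone and was inserted by ligation-independent cloning between retained EcoRI and XbaI sites. Transcription is driven by the CMV immediate-early enhancer and promoter, followed by a chimeric β-globin/immunoglobulin intron that typically improves expression, and a T7 promoter sits just upstream of the open reading frame, which could allow in vitro transcription. EIF4A2 is joined through a short linker to human codon-optimized NanoLuc, and an SV40 poly(A) signal lies downstream. Several short fragment annotations in the table (SET1, T7 terminator, large T antigen, M13 ori, bom, tnpA) are probably backbone remnants or incidental sequence matches rather than functional parts.

The stated purpose is mammalian expression of NanoLuc-tagged EIF4A2. Such bright luminescent fusions are commonly used as donors in bioluminescence-based assays, though the record does not specify a particular assay.
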