Addgene plasmid #211092: pNLF1-C_EIF4A2:1-407
Purpose: Mammalian expression of full-length human EIF4A2. C-terminal NanoLuc luciferase tag.
Depositing lab: Cheryl Arrowsmith. Depositing organization: University of Toronto. Publication: A Target Class Ligandability Evaluation of WD40 Repeat-Containing Proteins. Ackloo S, Li F, Szewczyk M, Seitova A, Loppnau P, Zeng H, Xu J, Ahmad S, Arnautova YA, Baghaie AJ, Beldar S, Bolotokova A, Centrella PA, Chau I, Clark MA, Cuozzo JW, Dehghani-Tafti S, Disch JS, Dong A, Dumas A, Feng JA, Ghiabi P, Gibson E, Gilmer J, Goldman B, Green SR, Guie MA, Guilinger JP, Harms N, Herasymenko O, Houliston S, Hutchinson A, Kearnes S, Keefe AD, Kimani SW, Kramer T, Kutera M, Kwak HA, Lento C, Li Y, Liu J, Loup J, Machado RAC, Mulhern CJ, Perveen S, Righetto GL, Riley P, Shrestha S, Sigel EA, Silva M, Sintchak MD, Slakman BL, Taylor RD, Thompson J, Torng W, Underkoffler C, von Rechenberg M, Walsh RT, Watson I, Wilson DJ, Wolf E, Yadav M, Yazdi AK, Zhang J, Zhang Y, Santhakumar V, Edwards AM, Barsyte-Lovejoy D, Schapira M, Brown PJ, Halabelian L, Arrowsmith CH. J Med Chem. 2025 Jan 23;68(2):1092-1112. doi: 10.1021/acs.jmedchem.4c02010. Epub 2024 Nov 4. PubMed 39495097.
Backbone
  Vector backbone: pNLF1-C
  Backbone manufacturer: Promega
  Vector type: Mammalian Expression
  Selectable markers: Hygromycin
Growth in bacteria
  Bacterial resistance: Ampicillin, 100 μg/mL
  Growth temperature: 37°C
  Growth strain: DH5alpha
  Copy number: High Copy
Gene/Insert
  Gene/Insert name: EIF4A2:M1-I407
  Species: H. sapiens (human)
  Insert size (bp): 1221
  Mutation: wild type
  Entrez Gene: EIF4A2 (a.k.a. BM-010, DDX2B, EIF4A, EIF4F, eIF-4A-II, eIF4A-II)
  Promoter: CMV
  Tag / fusion protein: NanoLuc luciferase (C terminal on insert)
  Cloning method: Ligation Independent Cloning
  Sequencing primers: 5′ ttacagctcttaaggctagag; 3′ agccggctgtctgtcgccag
Resource information
  A portion of this plasmid was derived from a plasmid made by: Mammalian Gene Collection (BC013708)
Terms and licenses: Academic/Nonprofit Terms; Industry Terms: Not Available to Industry
Depositor comments: 5' Cloning Site: EcoR1 (not destroyed), 3' Cloning Site: Xba1 (not destroyed). C terminal tag: srfgpnscrralgssgvftledfvgdwrqtagynldqvleqggvsslfqnlgvsvtpiqrivlsgenglkidihviipyeglsgdqmgqiekifkvvypvddhhfkvilhygtlvidgvtpnmidyfgrpyegiavfdgkkitvtgtlwngnkiiderlinpdgsllfrvtingvtgwrlcerila.
How to cite: pNLF1-C_EIF4A2:1-407 was a gift from Cheryl Arrowsmith (Addgene plasmid # 211092 ; http://n2t.net/addgene:211092 ; RRID:Addgene_211092)
