>Addgene plasmid #211092 | pNLF1-C_EIF4A2:1-407 | depositor partial sequence | sequence record 411664 | Insert sequence
ATGTCTGGTGGCTCCGCGGATTATAACAGAGAACATGGCGGCCCAGAGGGAATGGACCCCGATGGTGTCA
TCGAGAGCAACTGGAATGAGATTGTTGATAACTTTGATGATATGAATTTAAAGGAGTCTCTCCTTCGTGG
CATCTATGCTTACGGTTTTGAGAAGCCTTCCGCTATTCAGCAGAGAGCTATTATTCCCTGTATTAAAGGG
TATGATGTGATTGCTCAAGCTCAGTCAGGTACTGGCAAGACAGCCACATTTGCTATTTCCATCCTGCAAC
AGTTGGAGATTGAGTTCAAGGAGACCCAAGCACTAGTATTGGCCCCCACCAGAGAACTGGCTCAACAGAT
CCAAAAGGTAATTCTGGCACTTGGAGACTATATGGGAGCCACTTGTCATGCCTGCATTGGTGGAACAAAT
GTTCGAAATGAAATGCAAAAACTGCAGGCTGAAGCACCACATATTGTTGTTGGTACACCCGGGAGAGTGT
TTGATATGTTAAACAGAAGATACCTTTCTCCAAAATGGATCAAAATGTTTGTTTTGGATGAAGCAGATGA
AATGTTGAGCCGTGGTTTTAAGGATCAAATCTATGAGATTTTCCAAAAACTAAACACAAGTATTCAGGTT
GTGTTGCTTTCTGCCACAATGCCAACTGATGTGTTGGAAGTGACCAAAAAATTCATGAGAGATCCAATTC
GAATTCTGGTGAAAAAGGAAGAATTGACCCTTGAAGGAATCAAACAGTTTTATATTAATGTTGAGAGAGA
GGAATGGAAGTTGGATACACTTTGTGACTTGTACGAGACACTGACCATTACACAGGCTGTTATTTTTCTC
AATACGAGGCGCAAGGTGGACTGGCTGACTGAGAAGATGCATGCCAGAGACTTCACAGTTTCTGCTCTGC
ATGGTGACATGGACCAGAAGGAGAGAGATGTTATCATGAGGGAATTCCGGTCAGGGTCAAGTCGTGTTCT
GATCACTACTGACTTGTTGGCTCGCGGGATTGATGTGCAACAAGTGTCTTTGGTTATAAATTATGATCTA
CCTACCAATCGTGAAAACTATATTCACAGAATTGGCAGAGGGGGTCGATTTGGGAGGAAAGGTGTGGCTA
TAAACTTTGTTACTGAAGAAGACAAGAGGATTCTTCGTGACATTGAGACTTTCTACAATACTACAGTGGA
GGAGATGCCCATGAATGTGGCTGACCTTATT
